Addgene plasmid #105307: pEGFP Kind2 S181A
Purpose: To study altered downstream functions of phospholylation-site null kindlin2
Depositing lab: Kenneth Yamada. Publication: Dense fibrillar collagen is a potent inducer of invadopodia via a specific signaling network. Artym VV, Swatkoski S, Matsumoto K, Campbell CB, Petrie RJ, Dimitriadis EK, Li X, Mueller SC, Bugge TH, Gucek M, Yamada KM. J Cell Biol. 2015 Feb 2;208(3):331-50. doi: 10.1083/jcb.201405099. PubMed 25646088.
Backbone
  Vector backbone: pEGFP-NV
  Backbone manufacturer: modified pEGFP-N1
  Vector type: Mammalian Expression
Growth in bacteria
  Bacterial resistance: Kanamycin, 50 μg/mL
  Growth temperature: 37°C
  Growth strain: DH5alpha
  Copy number: High Copy
Gene/Insert
  Gene/Insert name: Kindlin2 (alt names: FERMT2; fermitin family member 2)
  Species: H. sapiens (human)
  Insert size (bp): 2100
  Mutation: S181A
  GenBank ID: NM_006832
  Entrez Gene: FERMT2 (a.k.a. KIND2, MIG2, PLEKHC1, UNC112, UNC112B, mig-2)
  Tag / fusion protein: EGFP (C terminal on backbone)
  Cloning method: Restriction Enzyme; 5′ cloning site Nhe1 (unknown if destroyed); 3′ cloning site BamH1 (unknown if destroyed)
  Sequencing primers: 5′ GGGAAAAGAAGAGAACTTGG
Terms and licenses: Academic/Nonprofit Terms; Industry Terms: Not Available to Industry
Depositor comments: Mutation in Kindlin2 was introduced by using site-directed mutagenesis (Stratagene)
How to cite: pEGFP Kind2 S181A was a gift from Kenneth Yamada (Addgene plasmid # 105307 ; http://n2t.net/addgene:105307 ; RRID:Addgene_105307)
