[The description below was written by a language model from this plasmid's Addgene catalogue record and pLannotate feature annotations shown in this document.]
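Description:
pEGFP Kind2 S181A is a mammalian expression plasmid built on pEGFP-NV, a modified version of pEGFP-N1, and encodes human kindlin-2 (FERMT2, fermitin family member 2) fused at its C terminus to EGFP. The roughly 2.1 kb kindlin-2 coding sequence was inserted between NheI and BamHI sites and carries an S181A substitution introduced by site-directed mutagenesis, replacing a serine with a non-phosphorylatable alanine. In the 6.7 kb sequenced record, the human cytomegalovirus immediate early enhancer and promoter drive the FERMT2 open reading frame. It is followed after a short linker by the mammalian codon-optimized EGFP coding sequence and terminated by the SV40 polyadenylation signal. The short large T antigen and ble fragments flagged by the annotation, and a small bGH poly(A) fragment, appear to be residual backbone sequence rather than functional elements.

The plasmid replicates in E. coli at high copy from a ColE1/pUC-type origin and also carries an f1 origin for single-stranded DNA production. A single Tn5 aminoglycoside phosphotransferase gene (NeoR/KanR) serves both hosts. A bacterial bla-type promoter gives kanamycin resistance in bacteria, while the SV40 enhancer/early promoter and the HSV TK polyadenylation signal allow G418 selection of transfected mammalian cells.

Kindlin-2 is a scaffolding protein that promotes integrin activation, cell adhesion and spreading, and focal adhesion assembly. This construct is intended for studying how loss of phosphorylation at serine 181 alters kindlin-2's downstream functions, with the EGFP tag allowing the mutant protein to be visualized and localized in cells. The associated work concerns invadopodia induction by dense fibrillar collagen.
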