Features (pLannotate 1.2.2; 14 found; start..end, strand, type, name):
     29..617     +  rep_origin     ori: high-copy-number ColE1/pMB1/pBR322/pUC origin of replication
    792..1095    +  enhancer       CMV enhancer: human cytomegalovirus immediate early enhancer
   1096..1299    +  promoter       CMV promoter: human cytomegalovirus (CMV) immediate early promoter
   1335..3374    +  CDS            FERMT2: FERM2_HUMAN - Also known as KIND2, MIG2, PLEKHC1. Experimental evidence at protein level: Swiss-Prot protein existence level 1. Scaffolding protein that enhances integrin activation mediated by TLN1 and/or TLN2, but activates integrins only weakly by itself. Binds to membranes enriched in phosphoinositides. Enhances integrin-mediated cell adhesion onto the extracellular matrix and cell spreading; this requires both its ability to interact with integrins and with phospholipid membranes. Required for the assembly of focal adhesions. Participates in the connection between extracellular matrix adh
   3396..4115    +  CDS            EGFP: the original enhanced GFP (Yang et al., 1996) mammalian codon-optimized
   4132..4215    +  CDS            large T antigen (fragment): large T antigen from SV40 (simian virus 40)
   4238..4359    +  polyA_signal   SV40 poly(A) signal: SV40 polyadenylation signal
   4393..4821    -  rep_origin     f1 ori (sequence partly withheld): f1 bacteriophage origin of replication; arrow indicates direction of (+) strand synthesis
   4848..4952    +  promoter       AmpR promoter: bla
   4954..5311    +  promoter       SV40 promoter: SV40 enhancer and early promoter
   5346..6140    +  CDS            NeoR/KanR: aminoglycoside phosphotransferase from Tn5; aph(3')-II (or nptII); confers resistance to neomycin, kanamycin, and G418 (Geneticin®)
   6161..6313    +  CDS            ble (fragment): BLE_KLEPN - Experimental evidence at protein level: Swiss-Prot protein existence level 1. Binding protein with a strong affinity to the bleomycin family of antibiotics. Binds to CL990; an antimitotic-antibiotic compound. From Klebsiella pneumoniae.
   6372..6419    +  polyA_signal   HSV TK poly(A) signal: herpes simplex virus thymidine kinase polyadenylation signal (Cole and Stacy, 1985)
   6510..6526    -  polyA_signal   bGH poly(A) signal (fragment): bovine growth hormone polyadenylation signal
>Addgene plasmid #105307 | pEGFP Kind2 S181A | addgene full sequence | sequence record 204232 | Addgene NGS Result
ACCCCGTAGAAAAGATCAAAGGATCTTCTTGAGATCCTTTTTTTCTGCGCGTAATCTGCTGCTTGCAAAC
AAAAAAACCACCGCTACCAGCGGTGGTTTGTTTGCCGGATCAAGAGCTACCAACTCTTTTTCCGAAGGTA
ACTGGCTTCAGCAGAGCGCAGATACCAAATACTGTTCTTCTAGTGTAGCCGTAGTTAGGCCACCACTTCA
AGAACTCTGTAGCACCGCCTACATACCTCGCTCTGCTAATCCTGTTACCAGTGGCTGCTGCCAGTGGCGA
TAAGTCGTGTCTTACCGGGTTGGACTCAAGACGATAGTTACCGGATAAGGCGCAGCGGTCGGGCTGAACG
GGGGGTTCGTGCACACAGCCCAGCTTGGAGCGAACGACCTACACCGAACTGAGATACCTACAGCGTGAGC
TATGAGAAAGCGCCACGCTTCCCGAAGGGAGAAAGGCGGACAGGTATCCGGTAAGCGGCAGGGTCGGAAC
AGGAGAGCGCACGAGGGAGCTTCCAGGGGGAAACGCCTGGTATCTTTATAGTCCTGTCGGGTTTCGCCAC
CTCTGACTTGAGCGTCGATTTTTGTGATGCTCGTCAGGGGGGCGGAGCCTATGGAAAAACGCCAGCAACG
CGGCCTTTTTACGGTTCCTGGCCTTTTGCTGGCCTTTTGCTCACATGTTCTTTCCTGCGTTATCCCCTGA
TTCTGTGGATAACCGTATTACCGCCATGCATTAGTTATTAATAGTAATCAATTACGGGGTCATTAGTTCA
TAGCCCATATATGGAGTTCCGCGTTACATAACTTACGGTAAATGGCCCGCCTGGCTGACCGCCCAACGAC
CCCCGCCCATTGACGTCAATAATGACGTATGTTCCCATAGTAACGCCAATAGGGACTTTCCATTGACGTC
AATGGGTGGAGTATTTACGGTAAACTGCCCACTTGGCAGTACATCAAGTGTATCATATGCCAAGTACGCC
CCCTATTGACGTCAATGACGGTAAATGGCCCGCCTGGCATTATGCCCAGTACATGACCTTATGGGACTTT
CCTACTTGGCAGTACATCTACGTATTAGTCATCGCTATTACCATGGTGATGCGGTTTTGGCAGTACATCA
ATGGGCGTGGATAGCGGTTTGACTCACGGGGATTTCCAAGTCTCCACCCCATTGACGTCAATGGGAGTTT
GTTTTGGCACCAAAATCAACGGGACTTTCCAAAATGTCGTAACAACTCCGCCCCATTGACGCAAATGGGC
GGTAGGCGTGTACGGTGGGAGGTCTATATAAGCAGAGCTGGTTTAGTGAACCGTCAGATCCGCTAGCGGC
CACCATGGCTCTGGACGGGATAAGGATGCCAGATGGCTGCTACGCGGACGGGACGTGGGAACTGAGTGTC
CATGTGACGGACCTGAACCGCGATGTCACCCTGAGAGTGACCGGCGAGGTGCACATTGGAGGCGTGATGC
TTAAGCTGGTGGAGAAACTCGATGTAAAAAAAGATTGGTCTGACCATGCTCTCTGGTGGGAAAAGAAGAG
AACTTGGCTTCTGAAGACACATTGGACCTTAGATAAGTATGGTATTCAGGCAGATGCTAAGCTTCAGTTC
ACCCCTCAGCACAAACTGCTCCGCCTGCAGCTTCCCAACATGAAGTATGTGAAGGTGAAAGTGAATTTCT
CTGATAGAGTCTTCAAAGCTGTTTCTGACATCTGTAAGACTTTTAATATCAGACACCCCGAAGAACTTTC
TCTCTTAAAGAAACCCAGAGATCCAACAAAGAAAAAAAAGAAGAAGCTAGATGACCAGTCTGAAGATGAG
GCACTTGAATTAGAGGGGCCTCTTATCACTCCTGGATCAGGAAGTATATATTCAGCGCCAGGACTGTATA
GTAAAACAATGACCCCCACTTATGATGCTCATGATGGAAGCCCCTTGTCACCAACTTCTGCTTGGTTTGG
TGACAGTGCTTTGTCAGAAGGCAATCCTGGTATACTTGCTGTCAGTCAACCAATCACGTCACCAGAAATC
TTGGCAAAAATGTTCAAGCCTCAAGCTCTTCTTGATAAAGCAAAAATCAACCAAGGATGGCTTGATTCCT
CAAGATCTCTCATGGAACAAGATGTGAAGGAAAATGAGGCCTTGCTGCTCCGATTCAAGTATTACAGCTT
TTTTGATTTGAATCCAAAGTATGATGCAATCAGAATCAATCAGCTTTATGAGCAGGCCAAATGGGCCATT
CTCCTGGAAGAGATTGAATGCACAGAAGAAGAAATGATGATGTTTGCAGCCCTGCAGTATCATATCAATA
AGCTGTCAATCATGACATCAGAGAATCATTTGAACAACAGTGACAAAGAAGTTGATGAAGTTGATGCTGC
CCTTTCAGACCTGGAGATTACTCTGGAAGGGGGTAAAACGTCAACAATTTTGGGTGACATTACTTCCATT
CCTGAACTTGCTGACTACATTAAAGTTTTCAAGCCAAAAAAGCTGACTCTGAAAGGTTACAAACAATATT
GGTGCACCTTCAAAGACACATCCATTTCTTGTTATAAGAGCAAAGAAGAATCCAGTGGCACACCAGCTCA
TCAGATGAACCTCAGGGGATGTGAAGTTACCCCAGATGTAAACATTTCAGGCCAAAAATTTAACATTAAA
CTCCTGATTCCAGTTGCAGAAGGCATGAATGAAATCTGGCTTCGTTGTGACAATGAAAAACAGTATGCAC
ACTGGATGGCAGCCTGCAGATTAGCCTCCAAAGGCAAGACCATGGCGGACAGTTCTTACAACTTAGAAGT
TCAGAATATTCTTTCCTTTCTGAAGATGCAGCATTTAAACCCAGATCCTCAGTTAATACCAGAGCAGATC
ACGACTGATATAACTCCTGAATGTTTGGTGTCTCCCCGCTATCTAAAAAAGTATAAGAACAAGCAGATAA
CAGCGAGAATCTTGGAGGCCCATCAGAATGTAGCTCAGATGAGTCTAATTGAAGCCAAGATGAGATTTAT
TCAAGCTTGGCAGTCACTACCTGAATTTGGCATCACTCACTTCATTGCAAGGTTCCAAGGGGGCAAAAAA
GAAGAACTTATTGGAATTGCATACAACAGACTGATTCGGATGGATGCCAGCACTGGAGATGCAATTAAAA
CATGGCGTTTCAGCAACATGAAACAGTGGAATGTCAACTGGGAAATCAAAATGGTCACCGTAGAGTTTGC
AGATGAAGTACGATTGTCCTTCATTTGTACTGAAGTAGATTGCAAAGTGGTTCATGAATTCATTGGTGGC
TACATATTTCTCTCAACACGTGCAAAAGACCAAAACGAGAGTTTAGATGAAGAGATGTTCTACAAACTTA
CCAGTGGTTGGGTGGGTAACTCAGGGGATCCAGGAATGGTGAGCAAGGGCGAGGAGCTGTTCACCGGGGT
GGTGCCCATCCTGGTCGAGCTGGACGGCGACGTAAACGGCCACAAGTTCAGCGTGTCCGGCGAGGGCGAG
GGCGATGCCACCTACGGCAAGCTGACCCTGAAGTTCATCTGCACCACCGGCAAGCTGCCCGTGCCCTGGC
CCACCCTCGTGACCACCCTGACCTACGGCGTGCAGTGCTTCAGCCGCTACCCCGACCACATGAAGCAGCA
CGACTTCTTCAAGTCCGCCATGCCCGAAGGCTACGTCCAGGAGCGCACCATCTTCTTCAAGGACGACGGC
AACTACAAGACCCGCGCCGAGGTGAAGTTCGAGGGCGACACCCTGGTGAACCGCATCGAGCTGAAGGGCA
TCGACTTCAAGGAGGACGGCAACATCCTGGGGCACAAGCTGGAGTACAACTACAACAGCCACAACGTCTA
TATCATGGCCGACAAGCAGAAGAACGGCATCAAGGTGAACTTCAAGATCCGCCACAACATCGAGGACGGC
AGCGTGCAGCTCGCCGACCACTACCAGCAGAACACCCCCATCGGCGACGGCCCCGTGCTGCTGCCCGACA
ACCACTACCTGAGCACCCAGTCCGCCCTGAGCAAAGACCCCAACGAGAAGCGCGATCACATGGTCCTGCT
GGAGTTCGTGACCGCCGCCGGGATCACTCTCGGCATGGACGAGCTGTACAAGTAAAGCGGCCGCGACTCT
AGATCATAATCAGCCATACCACATTTGTAGAGGTTTTACTTGCTTTAAAAAACCTCCCACACCTCCCCCT
GAACCTGAAACATAAAATGAATGCAATTGTTGTTGTTAACTTGTTTATTGCAGCTTATAATGGTTACAAA
TAAAGCAATAGCATCACAAATTTCACAAATAAAGCATTTTTTTCACTGCATTCTAGTTGTGGTTTGTCCA
AACTCATCAATGTATCTTAAGGCGTAAATTGTAAGCGTTAATATTTTGTTAAAATTCGCGTTAAATTTTT
GTTAAATCAGCTCATTTTTTAACCAATAGGCCGAAATCGGCAAAATCCCTTATAAATCAAAAGAATAGAC
CGAGATAGGGT
[37 nt withheld, positions 4492-4528]
AAAGAACGTGGACTCCAACGTCAAAGG
[49 nt withheld, positions 4556-4604]
T
[91 nt withheld, positions 4606-4696]
G
[124 nt withheld, positions 4698-4821]
CAGGTGGCACTTTTCGGGGAAATGTGCGCGGAACCCCTATTTGTTTATTTTTCTAAATACATTCAAATAT
GTATCCGCTCATGAGACAATAACCCTGATAAATGCTTCAATAATATTGAAAAAGGAAGAGTCCTGAGGCG
GAAAGAACCAGCTGTGGAATGTGTGTCAGTTAGGGTGTGGAAAGTCCCCAGGCTCCCCAGCAGGCAGAAG
TATGCAAAGCATGCATCTCAATTAGTCAGCAACCAGGTGTGGAAAGTCCCCAGGCTCCCCAGCAGGCAGA
AGTATGCAAAGCATGCATCTCAATTAGTCAGCAACCATAGTCCCGCCCCTAACTCCGCCCATCCCGCCCC
TAACTCCGCCCAGTTCCGCCCATTCTCCGCCCCATGGCTGACTAATTTTTTTTATTTATGCAGAGGCCGA
GGCCGCCTCGGCCTCTGAGCTATTCCAGAAGTAGTGAGGAGGCTTTTTTGGAGGCCTAGGCTTTTGCAAA
GATCGATCAAGAGACAGGATGAGGATCGTTTCGCATGATTGAACAAGATGGATTGCACGCAGGTTCTCCG
GCCGCTTGGGTGGAGAGGCTATTCGGCTATGACTGGGCACAACAGACAATCGGCTGCTCTGATGCCGCCG
TGTTCCGGCTGTCAGCGCAGGGGCGCCCGGTTCTTTTTGTCAAGACCGACCTGTCCGGTGCCCTGAATGA
ACTGCAAGACGAGGCAGCGCGGCTATCGTGGCTGGCCACGACGGGCGTTCCTTGCGCAGCTGTGCTCGAC
GTTGTCACTGAAGCGGGAAGGGACTGGCTGCTATTGGGCGAAGTGCCGGGGCAGGATCTCCTGTCATCTC
ACCTTGCTCCTGCCGAGAAAGTATCCATCATGGCTGATGCAATGCGGCGGCTGCATACGCTTGATCCGGC
TACCTGCCCATTCGACCACCAAGCGAAACATCGCATCGAGCGAGCACGTACTCGGATGGAAGCCGGTCTT
GTCGATCAGGATGATCTGGACGAAGAGCATCAGGGGCTCGCGCCAGCCGAACTGTTCGCCAGGCTCAAGG
CGAGCATGCCCGACGGCGAGGATCTCGTCGTGACCCATGGCGATGCCTGCTTGCCGAATATCATGGTGGA
AAATGGCCGCTTTTCTGGATTCATCGACTGTGGCCGGCTGGGTGTGGCGGACCGCTATCAGGACATAGCG
TTGGCTACCCGTGATATTGCTGAAGAGCTTGGCGGCGAATGGGCTGACCGCTTCCTCGTGCTTTACGGTA
TCGCCGCTCCCGATTCGCAGCGCATCGCCTTCTATCGCCTTCTTGACGAGTTCTTCTGAGCGGGACTCTG
GGGTTCGAAATGACCGACCAAGCGACGCCCAACCTGCCATCACGAGATTTCGATTCCACCGCCGCCTTCT
ATGAAAGGTTGGGCTTCGGAATCGTTTTCCGGGACGCCGGCTGGATGATCCTCCAGCGCGGGGATCTCAT
GCTGGAGTTCTTCGCCCACCCTAGGGGGAGGCTAACTGAAACACGGAAGGAGACAATACCGGAAGGAACC
CGCGCTATGACGGCAATAAAAAGACAGAATAAAACGCACGGTGTTGGGTCGTTTGTTCATAAACGCGGGG
TTCGGTCCCAGGGCTGGCACTCTGTCGATACCCCACCGAGACCCCATTGGGGCCAATACGCCCGCGTTTC
TTCCTTTTCCCCACCCCACCCCCCAAGTTCGGGTGAAGGCCCAGGGCTCGCAGCCAACGTCGGGGCGGCA
GGCCCTGCCATAGCCTCAGGTTACTCATATATACTTTAGATTGATTTAAAACTTCATTTTTAATTTAAAA
GGATCTAGGTGAAGATCCTTTTTGATAATCTCATGACCAAAATCCCTTAACGTGAGTTTTCGTTCCACTG
AGCGTCAG
