>Addgene plasmid #105307 | pEGFP Kind2 S181A | depositor partial sequence | sequence record 199505 | S181A mutation sequence
GATGCTAAGCTTCAGTTCACCCCTCAGCACAAACTGCTCCGCCTGCAGCTTCCCAACATGAAGTATGTGA
AGGTGAAAGTGAATTTCTCTGATAGAGTCTTCAAAGCTGTTTCTGACATCTGTAAGACTTTTAATATCAG
ACACCCCGAAGAACTTTCTCTCTTAAAGAAACCCAGAGATCCAACAAAGAAAAAAAAGAAGAAGCTAGAT
GACCAGTCTGAAGATGAGGCACTTGAATTAGAGGGGCCTCTTATCACTCCTGGATCAGGAAGTATATATT
CAGCGCCAGGACTGTATAGTAAAACAATGACCCCCACTTATGATGCTCATGATGGAAGCCCCTTGTCACC
AACTTCTGCTTGGTTTGGTGACAGTGCTTTGTCAGAAGGCAATCCTGGTATACTTGCTGTCAGTCAACCA
ATCACGTCACCAGAAATCTTGGCAAAAATGTTCAAGCCTCAAGCTCTTCTTGATAAAGCAAAAATCAACC
AAGGATGGCTTGATTCCTCAAGATCTCTCATGGAACAAGATGTGAAGGAAAATGAGGCCTTGCTGCTCCG
ATTCAAGTATTACAGCTTTTTTGATTTGAATCCAAAGTATGATGCAATCAGAATCAATCAGCTTTATGAG
CAGGCCAAATGGGCCATTCTCCTGGAAGAGATTGAATGCACAGAAGAAGAAATGATGATGTTTGCAGCCC
TGCAGTATCATATCAATAAGCTGTCAATCATGACATCAGAGAATCATTTGAACAACAGTGACAAAGAAGT
TGATGAAGTTGATGCTGCCCTTTCAGACCTGGAGATTACTCTGGA
